Addgene plasmid #48218: pAC84-pCR8-dCas9
Purpose: dCas9 on Gateway donor vector pCR8/GW/TOPO. Note: This is not for expression. It has to be transferred to a gateway destination vector for expression
Depositing lab: Rudolf Jaenisch. Depositing organization: Whitehead Institute for Biomedical Research. Publication: Multiplexed activation of endogenous genes by CRISPR-on, an RNA-guided transcriptional activator system. Cheng AW, Wang H, Yang H, Shi L, Katz Y, Theunissen TW, Rangarajan S, Shivalila CS, Dadon DB, Jaenisch R. Cell Res. 2013 Aug 27. doi: 10.1038/cr.2013.122. PubMed 23979020.
Backbone
  Vector backbone: pCR8/GW/TOPO
  Backbone manufacturer: Invitrogen
  Backbone size w/o insert (bp): 2799
  Total vector size (bp): 7023
  Vector type: CRISPR ; Gateway Donor
Growth in bacteria
  Bacterial resistance: Spectinomycin, 50 μg/mL
  Growth temperature: 37°C
  Growth strain: DH5alpha
  Copy number: Unknown
Gene/Insert
  Gene/Insert name: dCas9(D10A;H840A) (alt name: dCas9)
  Species: H. sapiens (human), Synthetic
  Insert size (bp): 4224
  Mutation: D10A;H840A
  Tag / fusion protein: HA Tag (N terminal on insert)
  Cloning method: TOPO Cloning
  Sequencing primers: 5′ M13F; 3′ M13R
Resource information
  A portion of this plasmid was derived from a plasmid made by: A two-step fusion PCR was performed to amplify Cas9 Nickase ORF from the pX335 vector (Addgene: 42335) and incorporate H840A mutation on the internal primers
Terms and licenses: Academic/Nonprofit Terms; Industry Terms: Not Available to Industry
Depositor comments: For more information including protocols and updates, please go to http://www.crispr-on.org
How to cite: pAC84-pCR8-dCas9 was a gift from Rudolf Jaenisch (Addgene plasmid # 48218 ; http://n2t.net/addgene:48218 ; RRID:Addgene_48218)
