[The description below was written by a language model from this plasmid's Addgene catalogue record and pLannotate feature annotations shown in this document.]
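Description:
pAC84-pCR8-dCas9 is a 7,023 bp Gateway entry (donor) clone built on the Invitrogen pCR8/GW/TOPO backbone, carrying a nuclease-dead Cas9 open reading frame for CRISPR-based applications. It is a storage and transfer vector, not an expression plasmid. No promoter drives the insert in the sense direction; the only nearby promoter is a T7 promoter lying beyond attL2 and pointing back toward the insert on the opposite strand. The record states explicitly that the ORF must be moved into a Gateway destination vector before it can be expressed. The plasmid replicates in E. coli from a ColE1/pUC-type origin, though the catalogue lists copy number as unknown. Selection is with spectinomycin, through the aadA (SmR) aminoglycoside adenylyltransferase gene. rrnB T1 and T2 terminators upstream of the cloning site insulate the insert from read-through transcription, and the short lacI, lacZα and GmR matches are backbone remnants rather than functional genes.

The roughly 4.2 kb insert was introduced by TOPO cloning and sits between attL1 and attL2, so an LR Clonase reaction can transfer it directionally into any attR-containing destination vector. It encodes Streptococcus pyogenes Cas9 with the D10A and H840A substitutions, which inactivate the RuvC and HNH nuclease domains while leaving guide-RNA-directed DNA binding intact. An HA epitope tag is fused at the N terminus; the feature table detects it as a partial match to a 3xHA element. According to the record, the ORF was made by two-step fusion PCR from the Cas9 D10A nickase in pX335, with H840A added through internal primers. The associated work describes an RNA-guided transcriptional activator system, and this clone serves as a modular dCas9 source for building such expression constructs.
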