Features (pLannotate 1.2.2; 13 found; start..end, strand, type, name):
    121..213     +  CDS            lacI (fragment): lac repressor; lacI; The lac repressor binds to the lac operator to inhibit transcription in E. coli. This inhibition can be relieved by adding lactose or isopropyl-β-D-thiogalactopyranoside (IPTG).
    268..295     -  terminator     rrnB T2 terminator: transcription terminator T2 from the E. coli rrnB gene
    427..470     +  terminator     rrnB T1 terminator: Escherichia coli rrnB; transcription terminator T1 from the E. coli rrnB gene
    517..553     -  CDS            lacZα (fragment): LacZα fragment of β-galactosidase; lacZ fragment
    569..668     +  protein_bind   attL1: mutant version of attL; recombination site for the Gateway® LR reaction LR Clonase™
    698..725     +  CDS            3xHA (fragment): three tandem HA epitope tags
    758..4858    +  CDS            Cas9: Cas9 (Csn1) endonuclease from the Streptococcus pyogenes Type II CRISPR/Cas system generates RNA-guided double strand breaks in DNA
   4902..5001    -  protein_bind   attL2: mutant version of attL; recombination site for the Gateway® LR reaction LR Clonase™
   5019..5037    -  promoter       T7 promoter: promoter for bacteriophage T7 RNA polymerase
   5227..5250    +  promoter       Pc promoter (fragment): intI1 (promoter lies within the coding sequence); class 1 integron promoter
   5426..5482    +  CDS            GmR (fragment): gentamycin acetyltransferase; aacC1; confers resistance to gentamycin
   5489..6280    +  CDS            SmR: aminoglycoside adenylyltransferase (Murphy, 1985); aadA; confers resistance to spectinomycin and streptomycin
   6373..6961    +  rep_origin     ori: high-copy-number ColE1/pMB1/pBR322/pUC origin of replication
>Addgene plasmid #48218 | pAC84-pCR8-dCas9 | depositor full sequence | sequence record 69495 | pAC84-pCR8-dCas9 sequence 7023 bps
CTTTCCTGCGTTATCCCCTGATTCTGTGGATAACCGTATTACCGCCTTTGAGTGAGCTGATACCGCTCGC
CGCAGCCGAACGACCGAGCGCAGCGAGTCAGTGAGCGAGGAAGCGGAAGAGCGCCCAATACGCAAACCGC
CTCTCCCCGCGCGTTGGCCGATTCATTAATGCAGCTGGCACGACAGGTTTCCCGACTGGAAAGCGGGCAG
TGAGCGCAACGCAATTAATACGCGTACCGCTAGCCAGGAAGAGTTTGTAGAAACGCAAAAAGGCCATCCG
TCAGGATGGCCTTCTGCTTAGTTTGATGCCTGGCAGTTTATGGCGGGCGTCCTGCCCGCCACCCTCCGGG
CCGTTGCTTCACAACGTTCAAATCCGCTCCCGGCGGATTTGTCCTACTCAGGAGAGCGTTCACCGACAAA
CAACAGATAAAACGAAAGGCCCAGTCTTCCGACTGAGCCTTTCGTTTTATTTGATGCCTGGCAGTTCCCT
ACTCTCGCGTTAACGCTAGCATGGATGTTTTCCCAGTCACGACGTTGTAAAACGACGGCCAGTCTTAAGC
TCGGGCCCCAAATAATGATTTTATTTTGACTGATAGTGACCTGTTCGTTGCAACAAATTGATGAGCAATG
CTTTTTTATAATGCCAACTTTGTACAAAAAAGCAGGCTCCGAATTCGCCCTTACCGGTGCCACCATGTAC
CCATACGATGTTCCAGATTACGCTTCGCCGAAGAAAAAGCGCAAGGTCGAAGCGTCCGACAAGAAGTACA
GCATCGGCCTGGCCATCGGCACCAACTCTGTGGGCTGGGCCGTGATCACCGACGAGTACAAGGTGCCCAG
CAAGAAATTCAAGGTGCTGGGCAACACCGACCGGCACAGCATCAAGAAGAACCTGATCGGAGCCCTGCTG
TTCGACAGCGGCGAAACAGCCGAGGCCACCCGGCTGAAGAGAACCGCCAGAAGAAGATACACCAGACGGA
AGAACCGGATCTGCTATCTGCAAGAGATCTTCAGCAACGAGATGGCCAAGGTGGACGACAGCTTCTTCCA
CAGACTGGAAGAGTCCTTCCTGGTGGAAGAGGATAAGAAGCACGAGCGGCACCCCATCTTCGGCAACATC
GTGGACGAGGTGGCCTACCACGAGAAGTACCCCACCATCTACCACCTGAGAAAGAAACTGGTGGACAGCA
CCGACAAGGCCGACCTGCGGCTGATCTATCTGGCCCTGGCCCACATGATCAAGTTCCGGGGCCACTTCCT
GATCGAGGGCGACCTGAACCCCGACAACAGCGACGTGGACAAGCTGTTCATCCAGCTGGTGCAGACCTAC
AACCAGCTGTTCGAGGAAAACCCCATCAACGCCAGCGGCGTGGACGCCAAGGCCATCCTGTCTGCCAGAC
TGAGCAAGAGCAGACGGCTGGAAAATCTGATCGCCCAGCTGCCCGGCGAGAAGAAGAATGGCCTGTTCGG
CAACCTGATTGCCCTGAGCCTGGGCCTGACCCCCAACTTCAAGAGCAACTTCGACCTGGCCGAGGATGCC
AAACTGCAGCTGAGCAAGGACACCTACGACGACGACCTGGACAACCTGCTGGCCCAGATCGGCGACCAGT
ACGCCGACCTGTTTCTGGCCGCCAAGAACCTGTCCGACGCCATCCTGCTGAGCGACATCCTGAGAGTGAA
CACCGAGATCACCAAGGCCCCCCTGAGCGCCTCTATGATCAAGAGATACGACGAGCACCACCAGGACCTG
ACCCTGCTGAAAGCTCTCGTGCGGCAGCAGCTGCCTGAGAAGTACAAAGAGATTTTCTTCGACCAGAGCA
AGAACGGCTACGCCGGCTACATTGACGGCGGAGCCAGCCAGGAAGAGTTCTACAAGTTCATCAAGCCCAT
CCTGGAAAAGATGGACGGCACCGAGGAACTGCTCGTGAAGCTGAACAGAGAGGACCTGCTGCGGAAGCAG
CGGACCTTCGACAACGGCAGCATCCCCCACCAGATCCACCTGGGAGAGCTGCACGCCATTCTGCGGCGGC
AGGAAGATTTTTACCCATTCCTGAAGGACAACCGGGAAAAGATCGAGAAGATCCTGACCTTCCGCATCCC
CTACTACGTGGGCCCTCTGGCCAGGGGAAACAGCAGATTCGCCTGGATGACCAGAAAGAGCGAGGAAACC
ATCACCCCCTGGAACTTCGAGGAAGTGGTGGACAAGGGCGCTTCCGCCCAGAGCTTCATCGAGCGGATGA
CCAACTTCGATAAGAACCTGCCCAACGAGAAGGTGCTGCCCAAGCACAGCCTGCTGTACGAGTACTTCAC
CGTGTATAACGAGCTGACCAAAGTGAAATACGTGACCGAGGGAATGAGAAAGCCCGCCTTCCTGAGCGGC
GAGCAGAAAAAGGCCATCGTGGACCTGCTGTTCAAGACCAACCGGAAAGTGACCGTGAAGCAGCTGAAAG
AGGACTACTTCAAGAAAATCGAGTGCTTCGACTCCGTGGAAATCTCCGGCGTGGAAGATCGGTTCAACGC
CTCCCTGGGCACATACCACGATCTGCTGAAAATTATCAAGGACAAGGACTTCCTGGACAATGAGGAAAAC
GAGGACATTCTGGAAGATATCGTGCTGACCCTGACACTGTTTGAGGACAGAGAGATGATCGAGGAACGGC
TGAAAACCTATGCCCACCTGTTCGACGACAAAGTGATGAAGCAGCTGAAGCGGCGGAGATACACCGGCTG
GGGCAGGCTGAGCCGGAAGCTGATCAACGGCATCCGGGACAAGCAGTCCGGCAAGACAATCCTGGATTTC
CTGAAGTCCGACGGCTTCGCCAACAGAAACTTCATGCAGCTGATCCACGACGACAGCCTGACCTTTAAAG
AGGACATCCAGAAAGCCCAGGTGTCCGGCCAGGGCGATAGCCTGCACGAGCACATTGCCAATCTGGCCGG
CAGCCCCGCCATTAAGAAGGGCATCCTGCAGACAGTGAAGGTGGTGGACGAGCTCGTGAAAGTGATGGGC
CGGCACAAGCCCGAGAACATCGTGATCGAAATGGCCAGAGAGAACCAGACCACCCAGAAGGGACAGAAGA
ACAGCCGCGAGAGAATGAAGCGGATCGAAGAGGGCATCAAAGAGCTGGGCAGCCAGATCCTGAAAGAACA
CCCCGTGGAAAACACCCAGCTGCAGAACGAGAAGCTGTACCTGTACTACCTGCAGAATGGGCGGGATATG
TACGTGGACCAGGAACTGGACATCAACCGGCTGTCCGACTACGATGTGGACGCCATCGTGCCTCAGAGCT
TTCTGAAGGACGACTCCATCGACAACAAGGTGCTGACCAGAAGCGACAAGAACCGGGGCAAGAGCGACAA
CGTGCCCTCCGAAGAGGTCGTGAAGAAGATGAAGAACTACTGGCGGCAGCTGCTGAACGCCAAGCTGATT
ACCCAGAGAAAGTTCGACAATCTGACCAAGGCCGAGAGAGGCGGCCTGAGCGAACTGGATAAGGCCGGCT
TCATCAAGAGACAGCTGGTGGAAACCCGGCAGATCACAAAGCACGTGGCACAGATCCTGGACTCCCGGAT
GAACACTAAGTACGACGAGAATGACAAGCTGATCCGGGAAGTGAAAGTGATCACCCTGAAGTCCAAGCTG
GTGTCCGATTTCCGGAAGGATTTCCAGTTTTACAAAGTGCGCGAGATCAACAACTACCACCACGCCCACG
ACGCCTACCTGAACGCCGTCGTGGGAACCGCCCTGATCAAAAAGTACCCTAAGCTGGAAAGCGAGTTCGT
GTACGGCGACTACAAGGTGTACGACGTGCGGAAGATGATCGCCAAGAGCGAGCAGGAAATCGGCAAGGCT
ACCGCCAAGTACTTCTTCTACAGCAACATCATGAACTTTTTCAAGACCGAGATTACCCTGGCCAACGGCG
AGATCCGGAAGCGGCCTCTGATCGAGACAAACGGCGAAACCGGGGAGATCGTGTGGGATAAGGGCCGGGA
TTTTGCCACCGTGCGGAAAGTGCTGAGCATGCCCCAAGTGAATATCGTGAAAAAGACCGAGGTGCAGACA
GGCGGCTTCAGCAAAGAGTCTATCCTGCCCAAGAGGAACAGCGATAAGCTGATCGCCAGAAAGAAGGACT
GGGACCCTAAGAAGTACGGCGGCTTCGACAGCCCCACCGTGGCCTATTCTGTGCTGGTGGTGGCCAAAGT
GGAAAAGGGCAAGTCCAAGAAACTGAAGAGTGTGAAAGAGCTGCTGGGGATCACCATCATGGAAAGAAGC
AGCTTCGAGAAGAATCCCATCGACTTTCTGGAAGCCAAGGGCTACAAAGAAGTGAAAAAGGACCTGATCA
TCAAGCTGCCTAAGTACTCCCTGTTCGAGCTGGAAAACGGCCGGAAGAGAATGCTGGCCTCTGCCGGCGA
ACTGCAGAAGGGAAACGAACTGGCCCTGCCCTCCAAATATGTGAACTTCCTGTACCTGGCCAGCCACTAT
GAGAAGCTGAAGGGCTCCCCCGAGGATAATGAGCAGAAACAGCTGTTTGTGGAACAGCACAAGCACTACC
TGGACGAGATCATCGAGCAGATCAGCGAGTTCTCCAAGAGAGTGATCCTGGCCGACGCTAATCTGGACAA
AGTGCTGTCCGCCTACAACAAGCACCGGGATAAGCCCATCAGAGAGCAGGCCGAGAATATCATCCACCTG
TTTACCCTGACCAATCTGGGAGCCCCTGCCGCCTTCAAGTACTTTGACACCACCATCGACCGGAAGAGGT
ACACCAGCACCAAAGAGGTGCTGGACGCCACCCTGATCCACCAGAGCATCACCGGCCTGTACGAGACACG
GATCGACCTGTCTCAGCTGGGAGGCGACAGCCCCAAGAAGAAGAGAAAGGTGGAGGCCAGCTAAGAATTC
GACCCAGCTTTCTTGTACAAAGTTGGCATTATAAAAAATAATTGCTCATCAATTTGTTGCAACGAACAGG
TCACTATCAGTCAAAATAAAATCATTATTTGCCATCCAGCTGATATCCCCTATAGTGAGTCGTATTACAT
GGTCATAGCTGTTTCCTGGCAGCTCTGGCCCGTGTCTCAAAATCTCTGATGTTACATTGCACAAGATAAA
AATATATCATCATGCCTCCTCTAGACCAGCCAGGACAGAAATGCCTCGACTTCGCTGCTGCCCAAGGTTG
CCGGGTGACGCACACCGTGGAAACGGATGAAGGCACGAACCCAGTGGACATAAGCCTGTTCGGTTCGTAA
GCTGTAATGCAAGTAGCGTATGCGCTCACGCAACTGGTCCAGAACCTTGACCGAACGCAGCGGTGGTAAC
GGCGCAGTGGCGGTTTTCATGGCTTGTTATGACTGTTTTTTTGGGGTACAGTCTATGCCTCGGGCATCCA
AGCAGCAAGCGCGTTACGCCGTGGGTCGATGTTTGATGTTATGGAGCAGCAACGATGTTACGCAGCAGGG
CAGTCGCCCTAAAACAAAGTTAAACATCATGAGGGAAGCGGTGATCGCCGAAGTATCGACTCAACTATCA
GAGGTAGTTGGCGTCATCGAGCGCCATCTCGAACCGACGTTGCTGGCCGTACATTTGTACGGCTCCGCAG
TGGATGGCGGCCTGAAGCCACACAGTGATATTGATTTGCTGGTTACGGTGACCGTAAGGCTTGATGAAAC
AACGCGGCGAGCTTTGATCAACGACCTTTTGGAAACTTCGGCTTCCCCTGGAGAGAGCGAGATTCTCCGC
GCTGTAGAAGTCACCATTGTTGTGCACGACGACATCATTCCGTGGCGTTATCCAGCTAAGCGCGAACTGC
AATTTGGAGAATGGCAGCGCAATGACATTCTTGCAGGTATCTTCGAGCCAGCCACGATCGACATTGATCT
GGCTATCTTGCTGACAAAAGCAAGAGAACATAGCGTTGCCTTGGTAGGTCCAGCGGCGGAGGAACTCTTT
GATCCGGTTCCTGAACAGGATCTATTTGAGGCGCTAAATGAAACCTTAACGCTATGGAACTCGCCGCCCG
ACTGGGCTGGCGATGAGCGAAATGTAGTGCTTACGTTGTCCCGCATTTGGTACAGCGCAGTAACCGGCAA
AATCGCGCCGAAGGATGTCGCTGCCGACTGGGCAATGGAGCGCCTGCCGGCCCAGTATCAGCCCGTCATA
CTTGAAGCTAGACAGGCTTATCTTGGACAAGAAGAAGATCGCTTGGCCTCGCGCGCAGATCAGTTGGAAG
AATTTGTCCACTACGTGAAAGGCGAGATCACCAAGGTAGTCGGCAAATAACCCTCGAGCCACCCATGACC
AAAATCCCTTAACGTGAGTTACGCGTCGTTCCACTGAGCGTCAGACCCCGTAGAAAAGATCAAAGGATCT
TCTTGAGATCCTTTTTTTCTGCGCGTAATCTGCTGCTTGCAAACAAAAAAACCACCGCTACCAGCGGTGG
TTTGTTTGCCGGATCAAGAGCTACCAACTCTTTTTCCGAAGGTAACTGGCTTCAGCAGAGCGCAGATACC
AAATACTGTCCTTCTAGTGTAGCCGTAGTTAGGCCACCACTTCAAGAACTCTGTAGCACCGCCTACATAC
CTCGCTCTGCTAATCCTGTTACCAGTGGCTGCTGCCAGTGGCGATAAGTCGTGTCTTACCGGGTTGGACT
CAAGACGATAGTTACCGGATAAGGCGCAGCGGTCGGGCTGAACGGGGGGTTCGTGCACACAGCCCAGCTT
GGAGCGAACGACCTACACCGAACTGAGATACCTACAGCGTGAGCATTGAGAAAGCGCCACGCTTCCCGAA
GGGAGAAAGGCGGACAGGTATCCGGTAAGCGGCAGGGTCGGAACAGGAGAGCGCACGAGGGAGCTTCCAG
GGGGAAACGCCTGGTATCTTTATAGTCCTGTCGGGTTTCGCCACCTCTGACTTGAGCGTCGATTTTTGTG
ATGCTCGTCAGGGGGGCGGAGCCTATGGAAAAACGCCAGCAACGCGGCCTTTTTACGGTTCCTGGCCTTT
TGCTGGCCTTTTGCTCACATGTT
