>Addgene plasmid #48218 | pAC84-pCR8-dCas9 | addgene partial sequence | sequence record 71069 | M13 Reverse
CAGCTGGATGGCAAATAATGATTTTATTTTGACTGATAGTGACCTGTTCGTTGCAACAAATTGATGAGCA
ATTATTTTTTATAATGCCAACTTTGTACAAGAAAGCTGGGTCGAATTCTTAGCTGGCCTCCACCTTTCTC
TTCTTCTTGGGGCTGTCGCCTCCCAGCTGAGACAGGTCGATCCGTGTCTCGTACAGGCCGGTGATGCTCT
GGTGGATCAGGGTGGCGTCCAGCACCTCTTTGGTGCTGGTGTACCTCTTCCGGTCGATGGTGGTGTCAAA
GTACTTGAAGGCGGCAGGGGCTCCCAGATTGGTCAGGGTAAACAGGTGGATGATATTCTCGGCCTGCTCT
CTGATGGGCTTATCCCGGTGCTTGTTGTAGGCGGACAGCACTTTGTCCAGATTAGCGTCGGCCAGGATCA
CTCTCTTGGAGAACTCGCTGATCTGCTCGATGATCTCGTCCAGGTAGTGCTTGTGCTGTTCCACAAACAG
CTGTTTCTGCTCATTATCCTCGGGGGAGCCCTTCAGCTTCTCATAGTGGCTGGCCAGGTACAGGAAGTTC
ACATATTTGGAGGGCAGGGCCAGTTCGTTTCCCTTCTGCAGTTCGCCGGCAGAGGCCAGCATTCTCTTCC
GGCCGTTTTCCAGCTCGAACAGGGAGTACTTAGGCAGCTTGATGATCAGGTCCTTTTTCACTTCTTTGTA
GCCCTTGGCTTCCAGAAAGTCGATGGGATTCTTCTCGAAGCTGCTTCTTTCCATGATGGTGATCCCCAGC
AGCTCTTTCACACTCTTCAGTTTCTTGGACTTGCCCTTTTCCACTTTGGCCACCACCAGCACAGAATAGG
CCACGGTGGGGCTGTCGAAGCCGCCGTACTT
