>Addgene plasmid #48218 | pAC84-pCR8-dCas9 | addgene partial sequence | sequence record 71070 | dCas9-R2 5'-GGGTTTCCACCAGCTGTCTC
TTCGCTCAGGCCGCCTCTCTCGGCCTTGGTCAGATTGTCGAACTTTCTCTGGGTAATCAGCTTGGCGTTC
AGCAGCTGCCGCCAGTAGTTCTTCATCTTCTTCACGACCTCTTCGGAGGGCACGTTGTCGCTCTTGCCCC
GGTTCTTGTCGCTTCTGGTCAGCACCTTGTTGTCGATGGAGTCGTCCTTCAGAAAGCTCTGAGGCACGAT
GGCGTCCACATCGTAGTCGGACAGCCGGTTGATGTCCAGTTCCTGGTCCACGTACATATCCCGCCCATTC
TGCAGGTAGTACAGGTACAGCTTCTCGTTCTGCAGCTGGGTGTTTTCCACGGGGTGTTCTTTCAGGATCT
GGCTGCCCAGCTCTTTGATGCCCTCTTCGATCCGCTTCATTCTCTCGCGGCTGTTCTTCTGTCCCTTCTG
GGTGGTCTGGTTCTCTCTGGCCATTTCGATCACGATGTTCTCGGGCTTGTGCCGGCCCATCACTTTCACG
AGCTCGTCCACCACCTTCACTGTCTGCAGGATGCCCTTCTTAATGGCGGGGCTGCCGGCCAGATTGGCAA
TGTGCTCGTGCAGGCTATCGCCCTGGCCGGACACCTGGGCTTTCTGGATGTCCTCTTTAAAGGTCAGGCT
GTCGTCGTGGATCAGCTGCATGAAGTTTCTGTTGGCGAAGCCGTCGGACTTCAGGAAATCCAGGATTGTC
TTGCCGGACTGCTTGTCCCGGATGCCGTTGATCAGCTTCCGGCTCAGCCTGCCCCAGCCGGTGTATCTCC
GCCGCTTCAGCTGCTTCATCACTTTGTCGTCGAACAGGTGGGCATAGGTTTTCAGCCGTTCCTCGATCAT
CTCTCTGTCCTCAAA
