>Addgene plasmid #48218 | pAC84-pCR8-dCas9 | addgene partial sequence | sequence record 71071 | M13pUC-Fwd 5'-CCCAGTCACGACGTTGTAAAACG-3'
ATAATGATTTTATTTTGACTGATAGTGACCTGTTCGTTGCAACAAATTGATGAGCAATGCTTTTTTATAA
TGCCAACTTTGTACAAAAAAGCAGGCTCCGAATTCGCCCTTACCGGTGCCACCATGTACCCATACGATGT
TCCAGATTACGCTTCGCCGAAGAAAAAGCGCAAGGTCGAAGCGTCCGACAAGAAGTACAGCATCGGCCTG
GCCATCGGCACCAACTCTGTGGGCTGGGCCGTGATCACCGACGAGTACAAGGTGCCCAGCAAGAAATTCA
AGGTGCTGGGCAACACCGACCGGCACAGCATCAAGAAGAACCTGATCGGAGCCCTGCTGTTCGACAGCGG
CGAAACAGCCGAGGCCACCCGGCTGAAGAGAACCGCCAGAAGAAGATACACCAGACGGAAGAACCGGATC
TGCTATCTGCAAGAGATCTTCAGCAACGAGATGGCCAAGGTGGACGACAGCTTCTTCCACAGACTGGAAG
AGTCCTTCCTGGTGGAAGAGGATAAGAAGCACGAGCGGCACCCCATCTTCGGCAACATCGTGGACGAGGT
GGCCTACCACGAGAAGTACCCCACCATCTACCACCTGAGAAAGAAACTGGTGGACAGCACCGACAAGGCC
GACCTGCGGCTGATCTATCTGGCCCTGGCCCACATGATCAAGTTCCGGGGCCACTTCCTGATCGAGGGCG
ACCTGAACCCCGACAACAGCGACGTGGACAAGCTGTTCATCCAGCTGGTGCAGACCTACAACCAGCTGTT
CGAGGAAAACCCCATCAACGCCAGCGGCGTGGACGCCAAGGCCATCCTGTCTGCCAGACTGAGCAAGAGC
AGACGGCTGGAAAATCTGATCGCCCAGCTGCCCGGCGAGAAGAAGAATGGCCTGTTCGGCAACCTGATTG
CCCTGAGCCTGGGCCTGACCCCCAACTTCAAGAGCAACTTCGACCTGGCCGAGGATGCCA
